Addgene plasmid #83033: pEGFP_TOMM20_sfCherry2(11)
Purpose: Expresses sfCherry2(11) tagged TOMM20 (human) in mammalian cells cells
Depositing lab: Bo Huang. Publication: Improved split fluorescent proteins for endogenous protein labeling. Feng S, Sekine S, Pessino V, Li H, Leonetti MD, Huang B. Nat Commun. 2017 Aug 29;8(1):370. doi: 10.1038/s41467-017-00494-8. PubMed 28851864.
Backbone
  Vector backbone: pEGFP-mEmerald-TOMM20-N-10
  Backbone manufacturer: Michael Davidson Fluorescent Protein Collection at the UCSF Nikon Imaging center
  Backbone size w/o insert (bp): 6000
  Total vector size (bp): 5500
  Vector type: Mammalian Expression
Growth in bacteria
  Bacterial resistance: Kanamycin, 50 μg/mL
  Growth temperature: 37°C
  Growth strain: DH5alpha
  Copy number: High Copy
Gene/Insert
  Gene/Insert name: TOMM20_sfCherry+11
  Species: H. sapiens (human), Synthetic
  Insert size (bp): 519
  Cloning method: Restriction Enzyme; 5′ cloning site BmtI (not destroyed); 3′ cloning site NotI (not destroyed)
  Sequencing primers: 5′ AGATCCGCTAGCGCCACC; 3′ TATGATCTAGAGTCGCGGCC
Terms and licenses: Academic/Nonprofit Terms; Industry Terms: Not Available to Industry
How to cite: pEGFP_TOMM20_sfCherry2(11) was a gift from Bo Huang (Addgene plasmid # 83033 ; http://n2t.net/addgene:83033 ; RRID:Addgene_83033)
