[The description below was written by a language model from this plasmid's Addgene catalogue record and pLannotate feature annotations shown in this document.]
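Description:
pEGFP_TOMM20_sfCherry2(11) is a mammalian expression plasmid built on a pEGFP-type backbone (derived from an mEmerald-TOMM20-N-10 vector), in which the original fluorescent protein has been replaced by the short sfCherry2(11) tag. It replicates in E. coli from a high-copy ColE1/pUC origin and also carries an f1 phage origin. Selection relies on a single NeoR/KanR (aminoglycoside phosphotransferase) gene placed behind tandem bacterial (bla-type) and SV40 early promoters and followed by an HSV TK polyadenylation signal. This arrangement gives kanamycin resistance in bacteria and would allow G418 selection in mammalian cells. The small ble, SV40 large T antigen and bGH poly(A) fragments flagged by the annotation appear to be backbone remnants rather than functional elements.

The expression cassette uses the human CMV immediate-early enhancer and promoter to drive full-length human TOMM20, a receptor component of the mitochondrial outer-membrane translocase. TOMM20 is fused at its C-terminus, after a short linker, to a roughly 16-residue fragment of sfCherry2 corresponding to the eleventh beta strand, and the transcript ends at an SV40 poly(A) signal. The tag is not fluorescent alone; red fluorescence arises only when it complements the separately expressed sfCherry2(1-10) fragment, which is not encoded here. The construct therefore serves as a mitochondrial outer-membrane marker for testing or demonstrating split-sfCherry2 labelling, in keeping with the depositors' work on improved split fluorescent proteins.

The assembled sequence is 4,455 nt, noticeably smaller than the approximate total size of 5,500 bp listed in the catalogue.
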