Features (pLannotate 1.2.2; 14 found; start..end, strand, type, name):
     61..364     +  enhancer       CMV enhancer: human cytomegalovirus immediate early enhancer
    365..568     +  promoter       CMV promoter: human cytomegalovirus (CMV) immediate early promoter
    603..1037    +  CDS            TOMM20: TOM20_HUMAN - Also known as KIAA0016. Experimental evidence at protein level: Swiss-Prot protein existence level 1. Central component of the receptor complex responsible for the recognition and translocation of cytosolically synthesized mitochondrial preproteins. Together with TOM22 functions as the transit peptide receptor at the surface of the mitochondrion outer membrane and facilitates the movement of preproteins into the TOM40 translocation pore (By similarity). Required for the translocation across the mitochondrial outer membrane of cytochrome P450 monooxygenases. From Homo sapiens (Hum
   1071..1118    +  CDS            sfCherry2 (fragment): sfCherry2 is a basic (constitutively fluorescent) fluorescent protein published in 2017, derived from Discosoma sp.. It is reported to be a monomer.
   1137..1220    +  CDS            large T antigen (fragment): large T antigen from SV40 (simian virus 40)
   1243..1364    +  polyA_signal   SV40 poly(A) signal: SV40 polyadenylation signal
   1398..1826    -  rep_origin     f1 ori (sequence partly withheld): f1 bacteriophage origin of replication; arrow indicates direction of (+) strand synthesis
   1853..1957    +  promoter       AmpR promoter: bla
   1959..2316    +  promoter       SV40 promoter: SV40 enhancer and early promoter
   2351..3145    +  CDS            NeoR/KanR: aminoglycoside phosphotransferase from Tn5; aph(3')-II (or nptII); confers resistance to neomycin, kanamycin, and G418 (Geneticin®)
   3166..3318    +  CDS            ble (fragment): BLE_KLEPN - Experimental evidence at protein level: Swiss-Prot protein existence level 1. Binding protein with a strong affinity to the bleomycin family of antibiotics. Binds to CL990; an antimitotic-antibiotic compound. From Klebsiella pneumoniae.
   3377..3424    +  polyA_signal   HSV TK poly(A) signal: herpes simplex virus thymidine kinase polyadenylation signal (Cole and Stacy, 1985)
   3515..3531    -  polyA_signal   bGH poly(A) signal (fragment): bovine growth hormone polyadenylation signal
   3753..4341    +  rep_origin     ori: high-copy-number ColE1/pMB1/pBR322/pUC origin of replication
>Addgene plasmid #83033 | pEGFP_TOMM20_sfCherry2(11) | addgene full sequence | sequence record 160216 | Addgene assembled sequence
TAGTTATTAATAGTAATCAATTACGGGGTCATTAGTTCATAGCCCATATATGGAGTTCCGCGTTACATAA
CTTACGGTAAATGGCCCGCCTGGCTGACCGCCCAACGACCCCCGCCCATTGACGTCAATAATGACGTATG
TTCCCATAGTAACGCCAATAGGGACTTTCCATTGACGTCAATGGGTGGAGTATTTACGGTAAACTGCCCA
CTTGGCAGTACATCAAGTGTATCATATGCCAAGTACGCCCCCTATTGACGTCAATGACGGTAAATGGCCC
GCCTGGCATTATGCCCAGTACATGACCTTATGGGACTTTCCTACTTGGCAGTACATCTACGTATTAGTCA
TCGCTATTACCATGGTGATGCGGTTTTGGCAGTACATCAATGGGCGTGGATAGCGGTTTGACTCACGGGG
ATTTCCAAGTCTCCACCCCATTGACGTCAATGGGAGTTTGTTTTGGCACCAAAATCAACGGGACTTTCCA
AAATGTCGTAACAACTCCGCCCCATTGACGCAAATGGGCGGTAGGCGTGTACGGTGGGAGGTCTATATAA
GCAGAGCTGGTTTAGTGAACCGTCAGATCCGCTAGCGCCACCATGGTGGGTCGGAACAGCGCCATCGCCG
CCGGTGTATGCGGGGCCCTTTTCATTGGGTACTGCATCTACTTCGACCGCAAAAGACGAAGTGACCCCAA
CTTCAAGAACAGGCTTCGAGAACGAAGAAAGAAACAGAAGCTTGCCAAGGAGAGAGCTGGGCTTTCCAAG
TTACCTGACCTTAAAGATGCTGAAGCTGTTCAGAAGTTCTTCCTTGAAGAAATACAGCTTGGTGAAGAGT
TACTAGCTCAAGGTGAATATGAGAAGGGCGTAGACCATCTGACAAATGCAATTGCTGTGTGTGGACAGCC
ACAGCAGTTACTGCAGGTCTTACAGCAAACTCTTCCACCACCAGTGTTCCAGATGCTTCTGACTAAGCTC
CCAACAATTAGTCAGAGAATTGTAAGTGCTCAGAGCTTGGCTGAAGATGATGTGGAAGGCGGTAGCGGGG
ATCCACCGGTCGCCACCATGTACACCATCGTGGAGCAGTACGAGAGAGCCGAGGCCAGACACAGCACCTA
AGCGGCCGCGACTCTAGATCATAATCAGCCATACCACATTTGTAGAGGTTTTACTTGCTTTAAAAAACCT
CCCACACCTCCCCCTGAACCTGAAACATAAAATGAATGCAATTGTTGTTGTTAACTTGTTTATTGCAGCT
TATAATGGTTACAAATAAAGCAATAGCATCACAAATTTCACAAATAAAGCATTTTTTTCACTGCATTCTA
GTTGTGGTTTGTCCAAACTCATCAATGTATCTTAAGGCGTAAATTGTAAGCGTTAATATTTTGTTAAAAT
TCGCGTTAAATTTTTGTTAAATCAGCTCATTTTTTAACCAATAGGCCGAAATCGGCAAAATCCCTTATAA
ATCAAAAGAATAGACCGAGATAGGGT
[37 nt withheld, positions 1497-1533]
AAAGAACGTGGACTCCAACGTCAAAGG
[49 nt withheld, positions 1561-1609]
T
[91 nt withheld, positions 1611-1701]
G
[124 nt withheld, positions 1703-1826]
CAGGTGGCACTTTTCGGGGAAATGTGCGCGGAACCCCTATTTGTTTATTTTTCTAAATACATTCAAATAT
GTATCCGCTCATGAGACAATAACCCTGATAAATGCTTCAATAATATTGAAAAAGGAAGAGTCCTGAGGCG
GAAAGAACCAGCTGTGGAATGTGTGTCAGTTAGGGTGTGGAAAGTCCCCAGGCTCCCCAGCAGGCAGAAG
TATGCAAAGCATGCATCTCAATTAGTCAGCAACCAGGTGTGGAAAGTCCCCAGGCTCCCCAGCAGGCAGA
AGTATGCAAAGCATGCATCTCAATTAGTCAGCAACCATAGTCCCGCCCCTAACTCCGCCCATCCCGCCCC
TAACTCCGCCCAGTTCCGCCCATTCTCCGCCCCATGGCTGACTAATTTTTTTTATTTATGCAGAGGCCGA
GGCCGCCTCGGCCTCTGAGCTATTCCAGAAGTAGTGAGGAGGCTTTTTTGGAGGCCTAGGCTTTTGCAAA
GATCGATCAAGAGACAGGATGAGGATCGTTTCGCATGATTGAACAAGATGGATTGCACGCAGGTTCTCCG
GCCGCTTGGGTGGAGAGGCTATTCGGCTATGACTGGGCACAACAGACAATCGGCTGCTCTGATGCCGCCG
TGTTCCGGCTGTCAGCGCAGGGGCGCCCGGTTCTTTTTGTCAAGACCGACCTGTCCGGTGCCCTGAATGA
ACTGCAAGACGAGGCAGCGCGGCTATCGTGGCTGGCCACGACGGGCGTTCCTTGCGCAGCTGTGCTCGAC
GTTGTCACTGAAGCGGGAAGGGACTGGCTGCTATTGGGCGAAGTGCCGGGGCAGGATCTCCTGTCATCTC
ACCTTGCTCCTGCCGAGAAAGTATCCATCATGGCTGATGCAATGCGGCGGCTGCATACGCTTGATCCGGC
TACCTGCCCATTCGACCACCAAGCGAAACATCGCATCGAGCGAGCACGTACTCGGATGGAAGCCGGTCTT
GTCGATCAGGATGATCTGGACGAAGAGCATCAGGGGCTCGCGCCAGCCGAACTGTTCGCCAGGCTCAAGG
CGAGCATGCCCGACGGCGAGGATCTCGTCGTGACCCATGGCGATGCCTGCTTGCCGAATATCATGGTGGA
AAATGGCCGCTTTTCTGGATTCATCGACTGTGGCCGGCTGGGTGTGGCGGACCGCTATCAGGACATAGCG
TTGGCTACCCGTGATATTGCTGAAGAGCTTGGCGGCGAATGGGCTGACCGCTTCCTCGTGCTTTACGGTA
TCGCCGCTCCCGATTCGCAGCGCATCGCCTTCTATCGCCTTCTTGACGAGTTCTTCTGAGCGGGACTCTG
GGGTTCGAAATGACCGACCAAGCGACGCCCAACCTGCCATCACGAGATTTCGATTCCACCGCCGCCTTCT
ATGAAAGGTTGGGCTTCGGAATCGTTTTCCGGGACGCCGGCTGGATGATCCTCCAGCGCGGGGATCTCAT
GCTGGAGTTCTTCGCCCACCCTAGGGGGAGGCTAACTGAAACACGGAAGGAGACAATACCGGAAGGAACC
CGCGCTATGACGGCAATAAAAAGACAGAATAAAACGCACGGTGTTGGGTCGTTTGTTCATAAACGCGGGG
TTCGGTCCCAGGGCTGGCACTCTGTCGATACCCCACCGAGACCCCATTGGGGCCAATACGCCCGCGTTTC
TTCCTTTTCCCCACCCCACCCCCCAAGTTCGGGTGAAGGCCCAGGGCTCGCAGCCAACGTCGGGGCGGCA
GGCCCTGCCATAGCCTCAGGTTACTCATATATACTTTAGATTGATTTAAAACTTCATTTTTAATTTAAAA
GGATCTAGGTGAAGATCCTTTTTGATAATCTCATGACCAAAATCCCTTAACGTGAGTTTTCGTTCCACTG
AGCGTCAGACCCCGTAGAAAAGATCAAAGGATCTTCTTGAGATCCTTTTTTTCTGCGCGTAATCTGCTGC
TTGCAAACAAAAAAACCACCGCTACCAGCGGTGGTTTGTTTGCCGGATCAAGAGCTACCAACTCTTTTTC
CGAAGGTAACTGGCTTCAGCAGAGCGCAGATACCAAATACTGTCCTTCTAGTGTAGCCGTAGTTAGGCCA
CCACTTCAAGAACTCTGTAGCACCGCCTACATACCTCGCTCTGCTAATCCTGTTACCAGTGGCTGCTGCC
AGTGGCGATAAGTCGTGTCTTACCGGGTTGGACTCAAGACGATAGTTACCGGATAAGGCGCAGCGGTCGG
GCTGAACGGGGGGTTCGTGCACACAGCCCAGCTTGGAGCGAACGACCTACACCGAACTGAGATACCTACA
GCGTGAGCTATGAGAAAGCGCCACGCTTCCCGAAGGGAGAAAGGCGGACAGGTATCCGGTAAGCGGCAGG
GTCGGAACAGGAGAGCGCACGAGGGAGCTTCCAGGGGGAAACGCCTGGTATCTTTATAGTCCTGTCGGGT
TTCGCCACCTCTGACTTGAGCGTCGATTTTTGTGATGCTCGTCAGGGGGGCGGAGCCTATGGAAAAACGC
CAGCAACGCGGCCTTTTTACGGTTCCTGGCCTTTTGCTGGCCTTTTGCTCACATGTTCTTTCCTGCGTTA
TCCCCTGATTCTGTGGATAACCGTATTACCGCCATGCAT
