>Addgene plasmid #83033 | pEGFP_TOMM20_sfCherry2(11) | depositor partial sequence | sequence record 157869 | TOMM20_sfCherry+11
ATGGTGGGTCGGAACAGCGCCATCGCCGCCGGTGTATGCGGGGCCCTTTTCATTGGGTACTGCATCTACT
TCGACCGCAAAAGACGAAGTGACCCCAACTTCAAGAACAGGCTTCGAGAACGAAGAAAGAAACAGAAGCT
TGCCAAGGAGAGAGCTGGGCTTTCCAAGTTACCTGACCTTAAAGATGCTGAAGCTGTTCAGAAGTTCTTC
CTTGAAGAAATACAGCTTGGTGAAGAGTTACTAGCTCAAGGTGAATATGAGAAGGGCGTAGACCATCTGA
CAAATGCAATTGCTGTGTGTGGACAGCCACAGCAGTTACTGCAGGTCTTACAGCAAACTCTTCCACCACC
AGTGTTCCAGATGCTTCTGACTAAGCTCCCAACAATTAGTCAGAGAATTGTAAGTGCTCAGAGCTTGGCT
GAAGATGATGTGGAAGGCGGTAGCGGGGATCCACCGGTCGCCACCATGTACACCATCGTGGAGCAGTACG
AGAGAGCCGAGGCCAGACACAGCACCTAA
