>Addgene plasmid #83033 | pEGFP_TOMM20_sfCherry2(11) | addgene partial sequence | sequence record 160215 | SV40pA-R 5'-GAAATTTGTGATGCTATTGC-3'
ACAAGTTAACAACAACAATTGCATTCATTTTATGTTTCAGGTTCAGGGGGAGGTGTGGGAGGTTTTTTAA
AGCAAGTAAAACCTCTACAAATGTGGTATGGCTGATTATGATCTAGAGTCGCGGCCGCTTAGGTGCTGTG
TCTGGCCTCGGCTCTCTCGTACTGCTCCACGATGGTGTACATGGTGGCGACCGGTGGATCCCCGCTACCG
CCTTCCACATCATCTTCAGCCAAGCTCTGAGCACTTACAATTCTCTGACTAATTGTTGGGAGCTTAGTCA
GAAGCATCTGGAACACTGGTGGTGGAAGAGTTTGCTGTAAGACCTGCAGTAACTGCTGTGGCTGTCCACA
CACAGCAATTGCATTTGTCAGATGGTCTACGCCCTTCTCATATTCACCTTGAGCTAGTAACTCTTCACCA
AGCTGTATTTCTTCAAGGAAGAACTTCTGAACAGCTTCAGCATCTTTAAGGTCAGGTAACTTGGAAAGCC
CAGCTCTCTCCTTGGCAAGCTTCTGTTTCTTTCTTCGTTCTCGAAGCCTGTTCTTGAAGTTGGGGTCACT
TCGTCTTTTGCGGTCGAAGTAGATGCAGTACCCAATGAAAAGGGCCCCGCATACACCGGCGGCGATGGCG
CTGTTCCGACCCACCATGGTGGCGCTAGCGGATCTGACGGTTCACTAAACCAGCTCTGCTTATATAGACC
TCCCACCGTACACGCCTACCGCCCATTTGCGTCAATGGGGCGGAGTTGTTACGACATTTTGGAAAGTCCC
GTTGATT
